Addgene plasmid #61218: pLenti-CMV/TO-Puro-FLAG-hDIXDC1 WT
Purpose: Lentivirus expressing long isoform of human DIXDC1
Depositing lab: Reuben Shaw. Depositing organization: Salk Institute for Biological Studies. Publication: An AMPK-independent signaling pathway downstream of the LKB1 tumor suppressor controls Snail1 and metastatic potential. Goodwin JM, Svensson RU, Lou HJ, Winslow MM, Turk BE, Shaw RJ. Mol Cell. 2014 Aug 7;55(3):436-50. doi: 10.1016/j.molcel.2014.06.021. Epub 2014 Jul 17. PubMed 25042806.
Backbone
  Vector backbone: pLenti-CMV/TO-PURO
  Backbone size w/o insert (bp): 8410
  Total vector size (bp): 8000
  Vector type: Lentiviral
  Selectable markers: Puromycin
Growth in bacteria
  Bacterial resistance: Ampicillin, 100 μg/mL
  Growth temperature: 30°C
  Growth strain: Stbl3
  Copy number: High Copy
Gene/Insert
  Gene/Insert name: human DIXDC1 (alt name: Ccd1)
  Species: H. sapiens (human)
  Insert size (bp): 1900
  GenBank ID: NM_001037954.3
  Entrez Gene: DIXDC1 (a.k.a. CCD1)
  Promoter: CMV/TO
  Tag / fusion protein: FLAG (N terminal on insert)
  Cloning method: Gateway Cloning
  Sequencing primers: 5′ CMVfor
Terms and licenses: Academic/Nonprofit Terms; Industry Terms: Not Available to Industry
How to cite: pLenti-CMV/TO-Puro-FLAG-hDIXDC1 WT was a gift from Reuben Shaw (Addgene plasmid # 61218 ; http://n2t.net/addgene:61218 ; RRID:Addgene_61218)
