[The description below was written by a language model from this plasmid's Addgene catalogue record.]
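Description:
pLenti-CMV/TO-Puro-FLAG-hDIXDC1 WT is a lentiviral expression plasmid built on the pLenti-CMV/TO-PURO backbone and designed to deliver the long isoform of human DIXDC1 (also known as Ccd1) into mammalian cells by viral transduction. In bacteria it is maintained as a high-copy plasmid under ampicillin selection, and the record specifies a recombination-deficient host strain, a common precaution for lentiviral vectors whose repeated LTR sequences are prone to rearrangement. Transduced mammalian cells are selected with puromycin.

The insert, about 1.9 kb of wild-type human DIXDC1 coding sequence, was introduced by Gateway recombination and carries an N-terminal FLAG epitope tag, allowing the expressed protein to be detected or immunoprecipitated with anti-FLAG antibodies. Expression is driven by the CMV/TO promoter, a cytomegalovirus immediate-early promoter containing tetracycline operator sites. In cells that express the Tet repressor, transcription is held off until tetracycline or doxycycline is added, while in cells lacking the repressor the promoter behaves as a strong constitutive CMV promoter.

The associated publication concerns an AMPK-independent signaling pathway downstream of the LKB1 tumor suppressor that controls Snail1 and metastatic potential, so the construct is suited to stable or inducible expression of tagged wild-type DIXDC1 in that type of study; the "WT" designation suggests it serves as the reference alongside variant versions, though the record does not list them. The catalogue sizes are internally inconsistent, since the stated total (8000 bp) is smaller than the backbone alone (8410 bp), and should be treated as approximate. No feature table was provided, so individual viral elements are not documented here.
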