>Addgene plasmid #61218 | pLenti-CMV/TO-Puro-FLAG-hDIXDC1 WT | addgene partial sequence | sequence record 103036 | CMV-F 5'-CGCAAATGGGCGGTAGGCGTG-3'
CTATCAGTGATAGAGATCTCCCTATCAGTGATAGAGATCGTCGACTAGTCCAGTGTGGTGGAATTCTGCA
GATATCAACAAGTTTGTACAAAAAAGCAGGCTCCACCATGGATTACAAGGACGATGACGACAAACTCGGA
TCCATGGGAACCAATTCAGTAGACATGCTAGCCTGCCTGACCCGAGGGAACTTACTGGACGTCCTGCAGG
AGGGCTTCAATGAGCAACAGCTGCAGGCCTATGTGGCCTGGGTGAATGCACAGCTGAAGAAGAGGCCAGC
AGTGAAGCCTGTGCAGGACCTGCGACAAGATCTCCGGGATGGGGTGATCCTGG
