>Addgene plasmid #61218 | pLenti-CMV/TO-Puro-FLAG-hDIXDC1 WT | addgene partial sequence | sequence record 103104 | WPRE-R 5'-CATAGCGTAAAAGGAGCAACA-3'
TTTTGTAATCCAGAGGTTGATTGTCGAGCGGCCGCCACTGTGCTGGATATCAACCACTTTGTACAAGAAA
GCTGGGTCTAGATATCTCGAGTGCGGCCGCTTAATTCTCTCCATGGTCTTCTTCCACCCAAGCTACAATT
TTCCCTTCCCATCCAGGGATGGCATCATCATCATGGAAAATCTCCTCTTTGACAGTGCCAAACTCAGGAT
CCAGTGCTTTGAAGTGATACCGGTGATTTCCTTCCCGATCAATAGCTGCTTTAAAATCCTTTAACGTCAC
CTCCTCCAACCTCTTTGGTATATTGACCATGAAGGGCGTAAGTGACCGGTCAGTGAAATAGAGCACTTTA
GTACAGGTGCTGCTGACAGTTGGAGAGCTCTGTGAGTGAGGCAACTTTGAGTTAGGGGGCCAGGACTCCC
GGTATTCACTACCTACTTGAGTTCTGGGTGACTTGACCCGAACCTTTCTTTCTTGTTTCTTCTGCGTCTC
CATAACATGCAGGCGCTCCATGAGGCTAGAAATGCCCTGCTCCAAGCTGTCAATAGTGTGGTGCTG
